Addgene plasmid #19960: pSuperRetropuro-IL-6 scramble
Depositing lab: Christopher Counter. Depositing organization: Duke University. Publication: Oncogenic Ras-induced secretion of IL6 is required for tumorigenesis. Ancrile B, Lim KH, Counter CM. Genes Dev. 2007 Jul 15. 21(14):1714-9. 10.1101/gad.1549407 PubMed 17639077.
Backbone
  Vector backbone: PSuperRetroPuro
  Backbone size w/o insert (bp): 5100
  Vector type: Retroviral, RNAi
  Selectable markers: Puromycin
Growth in bacteria
  Bacterial resistance: Ampicillin, 100 μg/mL
  Growth temperature: 37°C
  Growth strain: DH5alpha
  Copy number: Unknown
Gene/Insert
  Gene/Insert name: pSuperRetropuro-IL-6 scramble (alt names: IL-6 shRNA; interleukin-6 shRNA)
  gRNA/shRNA sequence: AGACGGAGGCTTACAGTCTGG
  Species: H. sapiens (human)
  Insert size (bp): 30
  Cloning method: Restriction Enzyme; 5′ cloning site Hind III (unknown if destroyed); 3′ cloning site Bgl II (unknown if destroyed)
  Sequencing primers: 5′ pLXSN5'
Terms and licenses: Academic/Nonprofit Terms; Industry Terms: Not Available to Industry
Depositor comments: scramble control sequence is - 5′-AGACGGAGGCTTACAGTCTGG-3′
How to cite: pSuperRetropuro-IL-6 scramble was a gift from Christopher Counter (Addgene plasmid # 19960 ; http://n2t.net/addgene:19960 ; RRID:Addgene_19960)
