[The description below was written by a language model from this plasmid's Addgene catalogue record.]
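Description:
pSuperRetropuro-IL-6 scramble is a retroviral RNAi vector built on the pSuperRetroPuro backbone (about 5.1 kb without insert) that carries a scrambled short hairpin RNA serving as the non-targeting control for an interleukin-6 knockdown construct. The plasmid is propagated in E. coli under ampicillin selection, and mammalian cells that have taken up the retroviral cassette are selected with puromycin. No feature table accompanies the record, so the origin of replication, the LTRs, the packaging signal and the promoter driving the hairpin are not itemised. Vectors of the pSUPER.retro family generally express the hairpin from an RNA polymerase III H1 promoter located within a Moloney-type retroviral backbone, but this is not stated for this particular entry.

The insert is a short oligonucleotide cassette, listed as roughly 30 bp, cloned by restriction digestion between the Hind III and Bgl II sites; the record does not state whether these sites survive cloning. Although the alternative names in the entry read "IL-6 shRNA", the depositor's comment makes clear that the encoded 21-nucleotide sequence is a scramble control rather than a sequence directed against human IL6. When packaged into retroviral particles and used to transduce target cells, the construct yields puromycin-resistant populations that express a hairpin not intended to silence IL-6, giving a matched comparison for cells receiving the real IL-6 shRNA. It was deposited in connection with work on the requirement for oncogenic Ras-induced IL-6 secretion in tumorigenesis. There it would help separate the specific effects of IL-6 loss from nonspecific consequences of viral infection, drug selection and shRNA expression.
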