>Addgene plasmid #19960 | pSuperRetropuro-IL-6 scramble | addgene partial sequence | sequence record 25686 | 19960 with pLXSN-5'
CCTCNCTCCTTCTCTAGGCGCCGGAATTAGATCGATCTCTCGAGGTCGACGGTATCGATAAGCTTAAAAA
AGACGGAGGCTTACAGTCTGGTCTCTTGAACCAGACTGTAAGCCTCCGTCTGGGGATCTCTATCACTGAT
AGGGAACTTATAAGATTCCCAAATCCAAAGACATTTCACGTTTATGGTGATTTCCCAGAACACATAGCGA
CATGCAAATATTGCAGGGCGCCACTCCCCTGTCCCTCACAGCCATCTTCCTGCCAGGGCGCACGCGCGCT
GGGTGTTCCCGCCTAGTGACACTGGGCCCGCGATTCCTTGGAGCGGGTTGATGACGTCAGCGTTCGAATT
CTACCGGGTAGGGGAGGCGCTTTTCCCAAGGCAGTCTGGAGCATGCGCTTTAGCAGCCCCGCTGGGCACT
TGGCGCTACACAAGTGGCCTCTGGCCTCGCACACATTCCACATCCACCGGTAGGCGCCAACCGGCTCCGT
TCTTTGGTGGCCCCTTCGCGCCACCTTCTACTCCTCCCCTAGTCAGGAAGTTCCCCCCCGCCCCGCAGCT
CGCGTCGTGCAGGACGTGACAAA
